Addgene plasmid #103122: pUC19-Q2RX87
Purpose: Cas9 coding gene template with optimized sequence for human codon usage
Depositing lab: Duhee Bang. Depositing organization: Yonsei University. Publication: High-throughput construction of multiple cas9 gene variants via assembly of high-depth tiled and sequence-verified oligonucleotides. Cho N, Seo HN, Ryu T, Kwon E, Huh S, Noh J, Yeom H, Hwang B, Ha H, Lee JH, Kwon S, Bang D. Nucleic Acids Res. 2018 May 18;46(9):e55. doi: 10.1093/nar/gky112. PubMed 29529247.
Backbone
  Vector backbone: pUC19
  Backbone manufacturer: NEB(New England Biolabs)
  Vector type: CRISPR ; Cloning vector
Growth in bacteria
  Bacterial resistance: Ampicillin, 100 μg/mL
  Growth temperature: 37°C
  Growth strain: DH5alpha
  Copy number: High Copy
Gene/Insert
  Gene/Insert name: Q2RX87(Cas9 coding gene from Streptococcus thermophilus (strain ATCC BAA-491 / LMD-9))
  Insert size (bp): 3520
  Mutation: human codon-optimized
  Cloning method: Gibson Cloning
  Sequencing primers: 5′ gctgcaaggcgattaagttg; 3′ cggctcgtatgttgtgtgg
Terms and licenses: Academic/Nonprofit Terms; Industry Terms: Not Available to Industry
How to cite: pUC19-Q2RX87 was a gift from Duhee Bang (Addgene plasmid # 103122 ; http://n2t.net/addgene:103122 ; RRID:Addgene_103122)
