[The description below was written by a language model from this plasmid's Addgene catalogue record and pLannotate feature annotations shown in this document.]
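Description:
pUC19-Q2RX87 is a bacterial cloning plasmid that stores a synthetic, human codon-optimized Cas9 coding sequence as a template for further work. The backbone is the standard pUC19 vector, propagated in E. coli at high copy from the ColE1/pMB1-type pUC origin and selected with ampicillin through the β-lactamase (AmpR) gene and its native bla promoter. The short hits annotated as bom, rop, lacI and RSF ori are only fragments, most likely residual backbone sequence or homology matches rather than functional elements.

The insert, recorded as about 3.5 kb, encodes the Cas9 protein corresponding to the identifier Q2RX87 from Streptococcus thermophilus strain LMD-9 (ATCC BAA-491), recoded for human codon usage and introduced by Gibson assembly. In the 6,270 nt sequenced record, the automated annotation does not label the Cas9 gene itself. It leaves an unannotated span of roughly 3.6 kb between a truncated lacZα fragment and the lac operator/lac promoter/CAP binding site, which is consistent with the insert occupying the pUC19 polylinker and interrupting lacZα. Apart from the neighbouring bacterial lac promoter, no promoter is annotated for the insert, and there is no mammalian promoter, polyadenylation signal, nuclear localization signal, epitope tag or guide RNA cassette in the record.

The plasmid is therefore best regarded as a sequence-verified gene template rather than an expression construct. The coding region would be amplified or subcloned into a suitable expression vector for CRISPR applications in human cells. It comes from a study on high-throughput assembly of multiple cas9 gene variants from tiled, sequence-verified oligonucleotides.
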