Features (pLannotate 1.2.2; 11 found; start..end, strand, type, name):
    100..199     +  misc_feature   bom (fragment): basis of mobility region from pBR322
    205..359     -  CDS            lacZα (fragment): LacZα fragment of β-galactosidase; lacZ fragment
   3986..4002    -  protein_bind   lac operator: The lac repressor binds to the lac operator to inhibit transcription in E. coli. This inhibition can be relieved by adding lactose or isopropyl-β-D-thiogalactopyranoside (IPTG). lac repressor encoded by lacI
   4010..4040    -  promoter       lac promoter: promoter for the E. coli lac operon
   4055..4076    -  protein_bind   CAP binding site: CAP binding activates transcription in the presence of cAMP. E. coli catabolite activator protein
   4089..4181    -  CDS            lacI (fragment): lac repressor; lacI; The lac repressor binds to the lac operator to inhibit transcription in E. coli. This inhibition can be relieved by adding lactose or isopropyl-β-D-thiogalactopyranoside (IPTG).
   4183..4231    -  rep_origin     RSF ori (fragment): Plasmids containing the RSF 1030 origin of replication can be propagated in E. coli cells that contain additional plasmids with compatible origins.
   4414..5002    -  rep_origin     ori: high-copy-number ColE1/pMB1/pBR322/pUC origin of replication
   5173..6033    -  CDS            AmpR: β-lactamase; bla; confers resistance to ampicillin, carbenicillin, and related antibiotics
   6034..6138    -  promoter       AmpR promoter: bla
   6233..6268    +  CDS            rop (fragment): Rop protein, which maintains plasmids at low copy number; rop
>Addgene plasmid #103122 | pUC19-Q2RX87 | addgene full sequence | sequence record 201884 | Addgene NGS Result
CATGCAGCTCCCGGAGACGGTCACAGCTTGTCTGTAAGCGGATGCCGGGAGCAGACAAGCCCGTCAGGGC
GCGTCAGCGGGTGTTGGCGGGTGTCGGGGCTGGCTTAACTATGCGGCATCAGAGCAGATTGTACTGAGAG
TGCACCATATGCGGTGTGAAATACCGCACAGATGCGTAAGGAGAAAATACCGCATCAGGCGCCATTCGCC
ATTCAGGCTGCGCAACTGTTGGGAAGGGCGATCGGTGCGGGCCTCTTCGCTATTACGCCAGCTGGCGAAA
GGGGGATGTGCTGCAAGGCGATTAAGTTGGGTAACGCCAGGGTTTTCCCAGTCACGACGTTGTAAAACGA
CGGCCAGTGTGCTGTCTCATCATTTTGGCAAAGAATTCGCGGCCGCCACCATGAGGCCTATTGAGCCATG
GATTCTCGGTCTGGATATCGGCACAGACTCTCTGGGGTGGGCCGTATTCAGCTGTGAAGAAAAGGGGCCG
CCTACTGCAAAGGAGCTGTTGGGCGGAGGGGTCCGACTCTTCGATAGCGGACGGGATGCCAAGGATCACA
CTAGCCGGCAAGCAGAGCGGGGCGCCTTTAGGCGGGCGAGACGGCAGACAAGAACCTGGCCATGGAGGCG
CGACAGACTTATTGCGCTCTTCCAGGCAGCCGGCCTCACTCCACCTGCAGCCGAAACCAGACAAATAGCA
TTGGCTCTGCGGCGGGAAGCAGTGTCCCGGCCTTTGGCTCCAGATGCCCTCTGGGCCGCCCTCTTGCATT
TGGCTCACCATAGGGGGTTTAGGAGTAATAGGATTGACAAGCGCGAGCGGGCGGCCGCAAAGGCACTCGC
CAAGGCAAAGCCCGCTAAAGCGACAGCAAAAGCCACAGCCCCGGCCAAGGAAGCTGACGATGAGGCCGGC
TTCTGGGAAGGAGCAGAGGCCGCACTTAGGCAGAGAATGGCTGCAAGTGGTGCACCGACTGTGGGGGCCC
TGCTCGCTGACGACCTGGACAGAGGGCAACCCGTGCGCATGCGCTACAATCAGTCAGATAGAGATGGCGT
GGTGGCTCCGACACGCGCTCTGATCGCAGAGGAACTTGCGGAGATTGTGGCCAGACAGTCCTCAGCCTAC
CCGGGCCTGGATTGGCCAGCGGTGACTCGCCTGGTACTTGACCAGCGCCCCCTGCGGAGCAAGGGAGCTG
GACCCTGCGCTTTTCTGCCAGGAGAGGACCGGGCCCTGCGGGCCCTCCCCACAGTGCAGGATTTTATAAT
AAGACAGACGCTTGCGAACCTGCGCTTGCCAAGTACGTCCGCCGACGAACCCCGCCCTTTGACCGACGAG
GAGCACGCTAAGGCCCTCGCACTGTTGAGCACTGCCCGGTTCGTGGAGTGGCCTGCCCTGAGACGCGCCC
TGGGCCTGAAAAGAGGAGTGAAATTTACGGCAGAAACCGAACGGAATGGAGCAAAGCAGGCAGCGCGCGG
CACTGCAGGGAATCTCACAGAAGCCATCCTGGCACCCCTGATCCCCGGTTGGAGCGGGTGGGACCTCGAC
CGGAAAGACAGGGTTTTCAGTGACCTCTGGGCCGCACGACAGGACCGGTCCGCCCTTCTTGCTCTGATTG
GAGATCCCCGGGGGCCCACTCGCGTGACCGAAGATGAGACTGCCGAGGCCGTGGCCGACGCCATCCAGAT
AGTGTTGCCTACTGGGCGAGCCTCACTCAGCGCTAAGGCGGCGCGCGCCATCGCGCAGGCGATGGCCCCA
GGGATAGGTTATGACGAAGCGGTCACTCTTGCGCTCGGCCTCCACCATTCTCACAGGCCCCGGCAGGAGC
GATTGGCCCGGCTGCCGTACTACGCAGCGGCGCTGCCCGATGTCGGTCTGGACGGTGACCCCGTGGGACC
ACCACCCGCCGAAGATGACGGTGCAGCAGCGGAAGCATATTACGGGAGGATAGGAAATATATCTGTTCAC
ATCGCGCTGAACGAAACACGGAAGATCGTTAATGCACTTCTGCATAGACATGGACCTATCCTCCGCCTGG
TGATGGTTGAAACCACCAGAGAGCTGAAGGCGGGGGCCGATGAGCGAAAGCGGATGATAGCAGAGCAGGC
CGAAAGGGAGCGGGAGAACGCTGAGATCGACGTGGAACTGCGGAAGTCCGACCGATGGATGGCTAATGCC
CGCGAAAGACGACAGAGAGTGCGGCTGGCGCGCCGCCAAAACAACTTGTGCCCCTACACATCTACACCCA
TCGGGCACGCAGATTTGCTGGGCGACGCTTACGATATCGACCATGTCATTCCTCTGGCTCGAGGAGGCCG
CGACAGTCTCGATAACATGGTTCTCTGCCAATCCGATGCCAACAAAACAAAAGGAGACAAAACCCCCTGG
GAAGCATTTCACGACAAACCTGGCTGGATTGCGCAGAGGGACGACTTTTTGGCCCGCCTGGACCCCCAAA
CTGCTAAGGCCCTGGCATGGCGATTTGCGGATGACGCTGGCGAGCGCGTGGCTAGGAAGTCAGCGGAGGA
CGAAGACCAGGGGTTCCTGCCTCGGCAACTGACTGACACCGGATACATCGCGAGAGTCGCCTTGCGCTAT
CTCTCACTGGTTACGAATGAACCAAACGCAGTGGTTGCAACTAACGGCCGGCTGACTGGATTGCTTCGCC
TGGCTTGGGATATCACGCCAGGGCCCGCACCTAGAGATCTGCTGCCCACTCCTCGCGATGCACTGCGCGA
CGACACTGCGGCAAGACGGTTCCTCGACGGCCTGACCCCGCCACCCCTTGCCAAAGCCGTCGAGGGAGCC
GTGCAGGCCCGCCTGGCAGCTCTGGGGCGATCACGGGTGGCAGACGCTGGGCTGGCCGACGCTCTGGGCC
TGACGCTGGCTTCACTCGGCGGTGGCGGGAAGAATCGCGCAGACCACCGCCACCACTTTATCGATGCCGC
CATGATCGCGGTCACAACAAGAGGACTTATCAACCAGATTAATCAGGCTTCAGGTGCAGGTCGCATTCTG
GATCTTCGGAAATGGCCCCGGACAAACTTTGAACCTCCCTACCCAACGTTTAGAGCAGAAGTTATGAAGC
AGTGGGACCATATTCACCCTAGCATTCGCCCTGCACACCGCGATGGCGGAAGTCTGCATGCAGCAACTGT
CTTTGGAGTGCGGAACCGGCCCGACGCAAGGGTGCTTGTGCAGCGAAAACCCGTTGAAAAGTTGTTCTTG
GATGCCAATGCCAAACCTCTCCCCGCCGACAAAATCGCAGAAATTATCGACGGCTTCGCGTCTCCCCGAA
TGGCCAAAAGGTTTAAGGCTCTGCTGGCTCGGTACCAGGCCGCCCACCCCGAGGTCCCACCCGCTCTGGC
GGCTCTCGCCGTCGCGAGAGATCCCGCTTTTGGTCCCAGGGGAATGACTGCCAACACGGTGATCGCAGGC
CGAAGCGACGGCGATGGGGAAGACGCTGGACTGATCACTCCGTTCAGAGCTAACCCTAAAGCCGCGGTGC
GGACAATGGGGAATGCTGTGTACGAGGTGTGGGAGATCCAGGTGAAAGGTCGGCCTAGATGGACGCATAG
AGTCTTGACTAGGTTCGACAGAACCCAACCTGCCCCCCCTCCTCCTCCTGAGAACGCCCGCCTCGTCATG
CGACTGAGACGGGGAGATCTGGTATACTGGCCTCTGGAGTCTGGAGATCGGCTGTTCCTCGTAAAGAAAA
TGGCGGTGGACGGGAGGCTTGCTCTTTGGCCCGCCCGCTTGGCTACAGGAAAGGCAACAGCCCTGTACGC
ACAACTGTCATGCCCCAATATCAACCTCAACGGGGATCAGGGGTACTGCGTCCAGTCCGCCGAGGGGATT
CGGAAGGAGAAAATTCGGACCACTAGCTGTACCGCCCTGGGTCGACTGCGACTTTCAAAGAAGGCTACGA
GCAGGGCTGACCCCAAGAAGAAGAGGAAGGTGAGGTCCATGGTCATAGCTGTTTCCTGTGTGAAATTGTT
ATCCGCTCACAATTCCACACAACATACGAGCCGGAAGCATAAAGTGTAAAGCCTGGGGTGCCTAATGAGT
GAGCTAACTCACATTAATTGCGTTGCGCTCACTGCCCGCTTTCCAGTCGGGAAACCTGTCGTGCCAGCTG
CATTAATGAATCGGCCAACGCGCGGGGAGAGGCGGTTTGCGTATTGGGCGCTCTTCCGCTTCCTCGCTCA
CTGACTCGCTGCGCTCGGTCGTTCGGCTGCGTCTTCCGCTTCCTCGCTCACTGACTCGCTGCGCTCGGTC
GTTCGGCTGCGGCGAGCGGTATCAGCTCACTCAAAGGCGGTAATACGGTTATCCACAGAATCAGGGGATA
ACGCAGGAAAGAACATGTGAGCAAAAGGCCAGCAAAAGGCCAGGAACCGTAAAAAGGCCGCGTTGCTGGC
GTTTTTCCATAGGCTCCGCCCCCCTGACGAGCATCACAAAAATCGACGCTCAAGTCAGAGGTGGCGAAAC
CCGACAGGACTATAAAGATACCAGGCGTTTCCCCCTGGAAGCTCCCTCGTGCGCTCTCCTGTTCCGACCC
TGCCGCTTACCGGATACCTGTCCGCCTTTCTCCCTTCGGGAAGCGTGGCGCTTTCTCATAGCTCACGCTG
TAGGTATCTCAGTTCGGTGTAGGTCGTTCGCTCCAAGCTGGGCTGTGTGCACGAACCCCCCGTTCAGCCC
GACCGCTGCGCCTTATCCGGTAACTATCGTCTTGAGTCCAACCCGGTAAGACACGACTTATCGCCACTGG
CAGCAACCACTGGTAACAGGATTAGCAGAGCGAGGTATGTAGGCGGTGCTACAGAGTTCTTGAAGTGGTG
GCCTAACTACGGCTACACTAGAAGAACAGTATTTGGTATCTGCGCTCTGCTGAAGCCAGTTACCTTCGGA
AAAAGAGTTGGTAGCTCTTGATCCGGCAAACAAACCACCGCTGGTAGCGGTGGTTTTTTTGTTTGCAAGC
AGCAGATTACGCGCAGAAAAAAAGGATCTCAAGAAGATCCTTTGATCTTTTCTACGGGGTCTGACGCTCA
GTGGAACGAAAACTCACGTTAAGGGATTTTGGTCATGAGATTATCAAAAAGGATCTTCACCTAGATCCTT
TTAAATTAAAAATGAAGTTTTAAATCAATCTAAAGTATATATGAGTAAACTTGGTCTGACAGTTACCAAT
GCTTAATCAGTGAGGCACCTATCTCAGCGATCTGTCTATTTCGTTCATCCATAGTTGCCTGACTCCCCGT
CGTGTAGATAACTACGATACGGGAGGGCTTACCATCTGGCCCCAGTGCTGCAATGATACCGCGAGACCCA
CGCTCACCGGCTCCAGATTTATCAGCAATAAACCAGCCAGCCGGAAGGGCCGAGCGCAGAAGTGGTCCTG
CAACTTTATCCGCCTCCATCCAGTCTATTAATTGTTGCCGGGAAGCTAGAGTAAGTAGTTCGCCAGTTAA
TAGTTTGCGCAACGTTGTTGCCATTGCTACAGGCATCGTGGTGTCACGCTCGTCGTTTGGTATGGCTTCA
TTCAGCTCCGGTTCCCAACGATCAAGGCGAGTTACATGATCCCCCATGTTGTGCAAAAAAGCGGTTAGCT
CCTTCGGTCCTCCGATCGTTGTCAGAAGTAAGTTGGCCGCAGTGTTATCACTCATGGTTATGGCAGCACT
GCATAATTCTCTTACTGTCATGCCATCCGTAAGATGCTTTTCTGTGACTGGTGAGTACTCAACCAAGTCA
TTCTGAGAATAGTGTATGCGGCGACCGAGTTGCTCTTGCCCGGCGTCAATACGGGATAATACCGCGCCAC
ATAGCAGAACTTTAAAAGTGCTCATCATTGGAAAACGTTCTTCGGGGCGAAAACTCTCAAGGATCTTACC
GCTGTTGAGATCCAGTTCGATGTAACCCACTCGTGCACCCAACTGATCTTCAGCATCTTTTACTTTCACC
AGCGTTTCTGGGTGAGCAAAAACAGGAAGGCAAAATGCCGCAAAAAAGGGAATAAGGGCGACACGGAAAT
GTTGAATACTCATACTCTTCCTTTTTCAATATTATTGAAGCATTTATCAGGGTTATTGTCTCATGAGCGG
ATACATATTTGAATGTATTTAGAAAAATAAACAAATAGGGGTTCCGCGCACATTTCCCCGAAAAGTGCCA
CCTGACGTCTAAGAAACCATTATTATCATGACATTAACCTATAAAAATAGGCGTATCACGAGGCCCTTTC
GTCTCGCGCGTTTCGGTGATGACGGTGAAAACCTCTGACA
