>Addgene plasmid #103122 | pUC19-Q2RX87 | depositor partial sequence | sequence record 195281 | Q2RX87
ATGAGGCCTATTGAGCCATGGATTCTCGGTCTGGATATCGGCACAGACTCTCTGGGGTGGGCCGTATTCA
GCTGTGAAGAAAAGGGGCCGCCTACTGCAAAGGAGCTGTTGGGCGGAGGGGTCCGACTCTTCGATAGCGG
ACGGGATGCCAAGGATCACACTAGCCGGCAAGCAGAGCGGGGCGCCTTTAGGCGGGCGAGACGGCAGACA
AGAACCTGGCCATGGAGGCGCGACAGACTTATTGCGCTCTTCCAGGCAGCCGGCCTCACTCCACCTGCAG
CCGAAACCAGACAAATAGCATTGGCTCTGCGGCGGGAAGCAGTGTCCCGGCCTTTGGCTCCAGATGCCCT
CTGGGCCGCCCTCTTGCATTTGGCTCACCATAGGGGGTTTAGGAGTAATAGGATTGACAAGCGCGAGCGG
GCGGCCGCAAAGGCACTCGCCAAGGCAAAGCCCGCTAAAGCGACAGCAAAAGCCACAGCCCCGGCCAAGG
AAGCTGACGATGAGGCCGGCTTCTGGGAAGGAGCAGAGGCCGCACTTAGGCAGAGAATGGCTGCAAGTGG
TGCACCGACTGTGGGGGCCCTGCTCGCTGACGACCTGGACAGAGGGCAACCCGTGCGCATGCGCTACAAT
CAGTCAGATAGAGATGGCGTGGTGGCTCCGACACGCGCTCTGATCGCAGAGGAACTTGCGGAGATTGTGG
CCAGACAGTCCTCAGCCTACCCGGGCCTGGATTGGCCAGCGGTGACTCGCCTGGTACTTGACCAGCGCCC
CCTGCGGAGCAAGGGAGCTGGACCCTGCGCTTTTCTGCCAGGAGAGGACCGGGCCCTGCGGGCCCTCCCC
ACAGTGCAGGATTTTATAATAAGACAGACGCTTGCGAACCTGCGCTTGCCAAGTACGTCCGCCGACGAAC
CCCGCCCTTTGACCGACGAGGAGCACGCTAAGGCCCTCGCACTGTTGAGCACTGCCCGGTTCGTGGAGTG
GCCTGCCCTGAGACGCGCCCTGGGCCTGAAAAGAGGAGTGAAATTTACGGCAGAAACCGAACGGAATGGA
GCAAAGCAGGCAGCGCGCGGCACTGCAGGGAATCTCACAGAAGCCATCCTGGCACCCCTGATCCCCGGTT
GGAGCGGGTGGGACCTCGACCGGAAAGACAGGGTTTTCAGTGACCTCTGGGCCGCACGACAGGACCGGTC
CGCCCTTCTTGCTCTGATTGGAGATCCCCGGGGGCCCACTCGCGTGACCGAAGATGAGACTGCCGAGGCC
GTGGCCGACGCCATCCAGATAGTGTTGCCTACTGGGCGAGCCTCACTCAGCGCTAAGGCGGCGCGCGCCA
TCGCGCAGGCGATGGCCCCAGGGATAGGTTATGACGAAGCGGTCACTCTTGCGCTCGGCCTCCACCATTC
TCACAGGCCCCGGCAGGAGCGATTGGCCCGGCTGCCGTACTACGCAGCGGCGCTGCCCGATGTCGGTCTG
GACGGTGACCCCGTGGGACCACCACCCGCCGAAGATGACGGTGCAGCAGCGGAAGCATATTACGGGAGGA
TAGGAAATATATCTGTTCACATCGCGCTGAACGAAACACGGAAGATCGTTAATGCACTTCTGCATAGACA
TGGACCTATCCTCCGCCTGGTGATGGTTGAAACCACCAGAGAGCTGAAGGCGGGGGCCGATGAGCGAAAG
CGGATGATAGCAGAGCAGGCCGAAAGGGAGCGGGAGAACGCTGAGATCGACGTGGAACTGCGGAAGTCCG
ACCGATGGATGGCTAATGCCCGCGAAAGACGACAGAGAGTGCGGCTGGCGCGCCGCCAAAACAACTTGTG
CCCCTACACATCTACACCCATCGGGCACGCAGATTTGCTGGGCGACGCTTACGATATCGACCATGTCATT
CCTCTGGCTCGAGGAGGCCGCGACAGTCTCGATAACATGGTTCTCTGCCAATCCGATGCCAACAAAACAA
AAGGAGACAAAACCCCCTGGGAAGCATTTCACGACAAACCTGGCTGGATTGCGCAGAGGGACGACTTTTT
GGCCCGCCTGGACCCCCAAACTGCTAAGGCCCTGGCATGGCGATTTGCGGATGACGCTGGCGAGCGCGTG
GCTAGGAAGTCAGCGGAGGACGAAGACCAGGGGTTCCTGCCTCGGCAACTGACTGACACCGGATACATCG
CGAGAGTCGCCTTGCGCTATCTCTCACTGGTTACGAATGAACCAAACGCAGTGGTTGCAACTAACGGCCG
GCTGACTGGATTGCTTCGCCTGGCTTGGGATATCACGCCAGGGCCCGCACCTAGAGATCTGCTGCCCACT
CCTCGCGATGCACTGCGCGACGACACTGCGGCAAGACGGTTCCTCGACGGCCTGACCCCGCCACCCCTTG
CCAAAGCCGTCGAGGGAGCCGTGCAGGCCCGCCTGGCAGCTCTGGGGCGATCACGGGTGGCAGACGCTGG
GCTGGCCGACGCTCTGGGCCTGACGCTGGCTTCACTCGGCGGTGGCGGGAAGAATCGCGCAGACCACCGC
CACCACTTTATCGATGCCGCCATGATCGCGGTCACAACAAGAGGACTTATCAACCAGATTAATCAGGCTT
CAGGTGCAGGTCGCATTCTGGATCTTCGGAAATGGCCCCGGACAAACTTTGAACCTCCCTACCCAACGTT
TAGAGCAGAAGTTATGAAGCAGTGGGACCATATTCACCCTAGCATTCGCCCTGCACACCGCGATGGCGGA
AGTCTGCATGCAGCAACTGTCTTTGGAGTGCGGAACCGGCCCGACGCAAGGGTGCTTGTGCAGCGAAAAC
CCGTTGAAAAGTTGTTCTTGGATGCCAATGCCAAACCTCTCCCCGCCGACAAAATCGCAGAAATTATCGA
CGGCTTCGCGTCTCCCCGAATGGCCAAAAGGTTTAAGGCTCTGCTGGCTCGGTACCAGGCCGCCCACCCC
GAGGTCCCACCCGCTCTGGCGGCTCTCGCCGTCGCGAGAGATCCCGCTTTTGGTCCCAGGGGAATGACTG
CCAACACGGTGATCGCAGGCCGAAGCGACGGCGATGGGGAAGACGCTGGACTGATCACTCCGTTCAGAGC
TAACCCTAAAGCCGCGGTGCGGACAATGGGGAATGCTGTGTACGAGGTGTGGGAGATCCAGGTGAAAGGT
CGGCCTAGATGGACGCATAGAGTCTTGACTAGGTTCGACAGAACCCAACCTGCCCCCCCTCCTCCTCCTG
AGAACGCCCGCCTCGTCATGCGACTGAGACGGGGAGATCTGGTATACTGGCCTCTGGAGTCTGGAGATCG
GCTGTTCCTCGTAAAGAAAATGGCGGTGGACGGGAGGCTTGCTCTTTGGCCCGCCCGCTTGGCTACAGGA
AAGGCAACAGCCCTGTACGCACAACTGTCATGCCCCAATATCAACCTCAACGGGGATCAGGGGTACTGCG
TCCAGTCCGCCGAGGGGATTCGGAAGGAGAAAATTCGGACCACTAGCTGTACCGCCCTGGGTCGACTGCG
ACTTTCAAAGAAGGCTACG
